Addgene plasmid #181835: pcDNA3-Lyn-dInPAkt(R23/25A)
Purpose: Phospholipid binding-deficient Lyn-dInPAkt negative-control plasmid.
Depositing lab: Jin Zhang. Depositing organization: University of California, San Diego (UCSD). Publication: Fluorescent Biosensors for Multiplexed Imaging of Phosphoinositide Dynamics. Hertel F, Li S, Chen M, Pott L, Mehta S, Zhang J. ACS Chem Biol. 2020 Jan 17;15(1):33-38. doi: 10.1021/acschembio.9b00691. Epub 2020 Jan 6. PubMed 31855412.
Backbone
  Vector backbone: pcDNA3
  Backbone manufacturer: Invitrogen
  Backbone size w/o insert (bp): 5415
  Total vector size (bp): 7422
  Vector type: Mammalian Expression
  Selectable markers: Neomycin (select with G418)
Growth in bacteria
  Bacterial resistance: Ampicillin, 100 μg/mL
  Growth temperature: 37°C
  Growth strain: DH5alpha
  Copy number: High Copy
Gene/Insert
  Gene/Insert name: Lyn-dInPAkt (alt name: Lyn-RFP_A-PH(Akt; R23A, R25A)-pseudoligand-FP_B)
  Insert size (bp): 2007
  Mutation: Arginines 23 and 25 in PH domain mutated to alanines.
  Promoter: CMV
  Tag / fusion protein: ddRFP-A (N terminal on insert); ddFP-B (C terminal on insert); N-terminal targeting sequence from Lyn kinase (N terminal on insert)
  Cloning method: Restriction Enzyme; 5′ cloning site HindIII (not destroyed); 3′ cloning site EcoRI (not destroyed)
  Sequencing primers: 5′ CMV forward; 3′ BGH reverse
Terms and licenses: Academic/Nonprofit Terms; Industry Terms: Not Available to Industry
How to cite: pcDNA3-Lyn-dInPAkt(R23/25A) was a gift from Jin Zhang (Addgene plasmid # 181835 ; http://n2t.net/addgene:181835 ; RRID:Addgene_181835)
