[The description below was written by a language model from this plasmid's Addgene catalogue record and pLannotate feature annotations shown in this document.]
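Description:
pcDNA3-Lyn-dInPAkt(R23/25A) is a mammalian expression plasmid of about 7.4 kb built on the Invitrogen pcDNA3 backbone. It encodes a negative-control version of a plasma-membrane-targeted phosphoinositide biosensor. In bacteria it is maintained at high copy from a ColE1/pUC-type origin under ampicillin selection (AmpR). An f1 origin is also present. For mammalian cells, an SV40 early promoter drives a neomycin phosphotransferase gene followed by an SV40 poly(A) signal, which allows G418 selection of stable transfectants.

The roughly 2 kb insert was cloned between HindIII and EcoRI. It is expressed from the CMV enhancer/promoter and terminated by the bGH polyadenylation signal, and flanking T7 and SP6 promoters are carried over from the backbone. The open reading frame starts with the N-terminal targeting sequence from Lyn kinase, which anchors the protein at the plasma membrane. This is followed by ddRFP-A, the pleckstrin homology domain of Akt, a pseudoligand segment and ddFP-B. The automated annotation labels the two fluorescent protein halves as dTomato and dimer2. This fits with dimerization-dependent fluorescent proteins being DsRed-derived, so the catalogue names are the more accurate ones.

In sensors of this design, lipid binding by the PH domain competes with its intramolecular interaction with the pseudoligand. That competition changes the association of the two ddFP partners and therefore the red fluorescence. In this construct, arginines 23 and 25 of the PH domain are replaced by alanines, which abolishes phospholipid binding. The plasmid therefore serves as a non-responsive control for confirming that signals from the parental Lyn-dInPAkt sensor reflect genuine phosphoinositide dynamics in live-cell imaging.
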