Features (pLannotate 1.2.2; 24 found; start..end, strand, type, name):
     28..80      -  misc_feature   bom (fragment): basis of mobility region from pBR322
    235..614     +  enhancer       CMV enhancer: human cytomegalovirus immediate early enhancer
    615..818     +  promoter       CMV promoter: human cytomegalovirus (CMV) immediate early promoter
    814..847     +  LTR            5' LTR (truncated) (fragment): truncated 5' long terminal repeat (LTR) from HIV-1
    863..881     +  promoter       T7 promoter: promoter for bacteriophage T7 RNA polymerase
    952..1623    +  CDS            dTomato: dimeric variant of DsRed fluorescent protein (Shaner et al., 2004) mammalian codon-optimized
   1648..2142    +  CDS            Akt1 (fragment): AKT1_RAT - Experimental evidence at protein level: Swiss-Prot protein existence level 1. AKT1 is one of 3 closely related serine/threonine-protein kinases (AKT1, AKT2 and AKT3) called the AKT kinase, and which regulate many processes including metabolism, proliferation, cell survival, growth and angiogenesis (PubMed:11882383, PubMed:21620960, PubMed:21432781). This is mediated through serine and/or threonine phosphorylation of a range of downstream substrates (PubMed:11882383, PubMed:21620960, PubMed:21432781). Over 100 substrate candidates have been reported so far, but for most of them, no i
   2212..2889    +  CDS            dimer2: dimer2 is a basic (constitutively fluorescent) orange fluorescent protein published in 2002, derived from Discosoma sp.. It has low acid sensitivity.
   2888..2913    +  CDS            mNeonGreen (fragment): bright monomeric yellow-green fluorescent protein derived from LanYFP (Shaner et al., 2013)
   2974..2992    -  promoter       SP6 promoter: promoter for bacteriophage SP6 RNA polymerase
   3018..3242    +  polyA_signal   bGH poly(A) signal: bovine growth hormone polyadenylation signal
   3246..3267    +  promoter       SV40 promoter (fragment): SV40 enhancer and early promoter
   3288..3716    +  rep_origin     f1 ori (sequence partly withheld): f1 bacteriophage origin of replication; arrow indicates direction of (+) strand synthesis
   3730..4059    +  promoter       SV40 promoter: SV40 enhancer and early promoter
   4126..4917    +  CDS            neo: KKA2_KLEPN - Also known as kan, nptII. Experimental evidence at protein level: Swiss-Prot protein existence level 1. Resistance to kanamycin, neomycin, paromomycin, ribostamycin, butirosin and gentamicin B. From Klebsiella pneumoniae.
   4941..5099    +  CDS            ble (fragment): BLE_KLEPN - Experimental evidence at protein level: Swiss-Prot protein existence level 1. Binding protein with a strong affinity to the bleomycin family of antibiotics. Binds to CL990; an antimitotic-antibiotic compound. From Klebsiella pneumoniae.
   5094..5215    +  polyA_signal   SV40 poly(A) signal: SV40 polyadenylation signal
   5288..5304    -  protein_bind   lac operator: The lac repressor binds to the lac operator to inhibit transcription in E. coli. This inhibition can be relieved by adding lactose or isopropyl-β-D-thiogalactopyranoside (IPTG). lac repressor encoded by lacI
   5312..5342    -  promoter       lac promoter: promoter for the E. coli lac operon
   5357..5378    -  protein_bind   CAP binding site: CAP binding activates transcription in the presence of cAMP. E. coli catabolite activator protein
   5391..5483    -  CDS            lacI (fragment): lac repressor; lacI; The lac repressor binds to the lac operator to inhibit transcription in E. coli. This inhibition can be relieved by adding lactose or isopropyl-β-D-thiogalactopyranoside (IPTG).
   5666..6254    -  rep_origin     ori: high-copy-number ColE1/pMB1/pBR322/pUC origin of replication
   6425..7285    -  CDS            AmpR: β-lactamase; bla; confers resistance to ampicillin, carbenicillin, and related antibiotics
   7286..7390    -  promoter       AmpR promoter: bla
>Addgene plasmid #181835 | pcDNA3-Lyn-dInPAkt(R23/25A) | addgene full sequence | sequence record 364313 | Addgene NGS Result
GACGGATCGGGAGATCTCCCGATCCCCTATGGTGCACTCTCAGTACAATCTGCTCTGATGCCGCATAGTT
AAGCCAGTATCTGCTCCCTGCTTGTGTGTTGGAGGTCGCTGAGTAGTGCGCGAGCAAAATTTAAGCTACA
ACAAGGCAAGGCTTGACCGACAATTGCATGAAGAATCTGCTTAGGGTTAGGCGTTTTGCGCTGCTTCGCG
ATGTACGGGCCAGATATACGCGTTGACATTGATTATTGACTAGTTATTAATAGTAATCAATTACGGGGTC
ATTAGTTCATAGCCCATATATGGAGTTCCGCGTTACATAACTTACGGTAAATGGCCCGCCTGGCTGACCG
CCCAACGACCCCCGCCCATTGACGTCAATAATGACGTATGTTCCCATAGTAACGCCAATAGGGACTTTCC
ATTGACGTCAATGGGTGGAGTATTTACGGTAAACTGCCCACTTGGCAGTACATCAAGTGTATCATATGCC
AAGTACGCCCCCTATTGACGTCAATGACGGTAAATGGCCCGCCTGGCATTATGCCCAGTACATGACCTTA
TGGGACTTTCCTACTTGGCAGTACATCTACGTATTAGTCATCGCTATTACCATGGTGATGCGGTTTTGGC
AGTACATCAATGGGCGTGGATAGCGGTTTGACTCACGGGGATTTCCAAGTCTCCACCCCATTGACGTCAA
TGGGAGTTTGTTTTGGCACCAAAATCAACGGGACTTTCCAAAATGTCGTAACAACTCCGCCCCATTGACG
CAAATGGGCGGTAGGCGTGTACGGTGGGAGGTCTATATAAGCAGAGCTCTCTGGCTAACTAGAGAACCCA
CTGCTTACTGGCTTATCGAAATTAATACGACTCACTATAGGGAGACCCAAGCTTGCGGCCGCCACCATGG
GCTGCATCAAGAGCAAGCGCAAGGACAAGGATCCGGCCACCATGGTGAGCAAGAGCGAGGAGGTCATCAA
AGAGTTCATGCGCTTCAAGGTGCGCTTGGAGGGCTCCATGAACGGCCACGAGTTCGAGATCGAGGGCGAG
GGCGAGGGCCGCCCCTACGAGGGCACCCAGACCGCCAAGCTGAAGGTGACCAAGGGCGGCCCCCTGCCCT
TCGCCTGGGACATCCTGTCCCCCCAGATCATGTACGGCTCCAAGGCGTACGTGAAGCACCCCGCCGACGT
CCCCGATTACATGAAGCTGTCCTTCCCCGAGGGCTTCAAGTGGGAGCGCGTGATGCACTTCGAGGACGGC
GGTCTGGTGACCGTGACTCAGGACACCTCCCTGCAGGACGGCACGCTGATCTACAAGGTGAAGATGCGCG
GCACCAACTTCCCCCCCGACGGCCCCGTAATGCAGAAGAAGACCTTGGGCTGGGATTATGCCACCGAGCG
CCTGTACCCCGAAGACGGCGTGCTGAAGGGCGAGCTTCTGGGGCGCCTGAAGCTGAAGGACGGCGGCCTC
AACCTGGTGGAGTTCAAGACCATCTACATGGCCAAGAAGCCCGTGCAACTGCCCGGCTACTACTTCGTGG
ACACCAAGCTGGGCATCACCTCCCACAACGAGGACTACACCATCGTGGAACAGTACGAGCGCTCCGAGGG
CCGCCACCACCTGGGGCATGGCACCGGCAGCGCATGCATGAACGACGTAGCCATTGTGAAGGAGGGCTGG
CTGCACAAACGAGGGGAATATATTAAAACCTGGGCGCCAGCCTACTTCCTCCTCAAGAATGATGGCACCT
TTATTGGCTACAAGGAACGGCCTCAGGATGTGGAGCAGCGCGAGTCCCCACTCAACAACTTCTCAGTGGC
ACAATGTCAGCTGATGAAGACAGAGCGGCCGAGGCCCAACACCTTCATCATCCGCTGCCTGCAGTGGACC
ACGGTCATTGAGCGCACCTTCCATGTGGAAACGCCTGAGGAGCGGGAAGAGTGGACCACCGCCATTCAGA
CTGTGGCTGATGGACTCAAACGGCAGGAGGAGGAGACGATGGACTTCCGGTCAGGTTCACCCAGTGACAA
CTCAGGTGCTGAGGAGATGGAGGTGGCCCTGGCCAAGCCCAAGCACCGTGTGACCATGAACGAGTTTGAG
TACCTGAAGCTACTGGGCAAGGGCACCTTTGGGAAGGTGGTCGACGGCGGTAGCGTGGCAGAAGAGGAAG
ATGACGAGGAAGAGGACGAGGACGATGGCGGCAGCGAGCTCGCCTCCTCCGAGGACAACAACATGGCCAC
CATCAAAGAGTTCATGCGCTTCAAGGTGCGCATGGAGGGCTCCATGAACGGCCACGAGTTCGAGATCGAG
GGCGAGGGCGAGGGCCGCCCCTACGAGGGCACCCAGACCGCCAAGCTGAAGGTGACCAAGGGCGGCCCCC
TGCCCTTCGCCTGGGACATCCTGTCCCCCCAGTTCATGTACGGCTCCGAGGCGTACGTGAGGCACCCCGC
CGACATCCCCGATTACAAGAAGCTGCCCTTCCCCGAGGGCTTCAAGTGGGAGCGCGTGATGAACTTCGAA
GACGGCGGTCTGGTGACCGTTACCCAGGACTCCTCCCTGCAGGACGGCACGCTGATCTGCAAGGTGAAGA
TGCGCGGCACCAACTTCCCCCCCGACGGCCCCGTAATGCAGAAGAAGACCATGGGCTGGGAGGCCTCCAC
CGAGATGCTGTACCCCGAAGACGGCGTGCTGAAGGGCCATAGCTATCAGGCCCTGAAGCTGAAGGACGGC
GGCCACTACCTGGTGGAGTTCGAGACCATCTACATGGCCAAGAAGCCCGTGCAACTGCCCGGCGATTACT
GTGTGGACACCAAGCTGGACATCACCTCCCACAACGAGGACTACACCATCGTGGAACAGTACGGGCGCTC
CGAGGGCCGCCACCGTCTGGGCATGGACGAGCGGTACAAGTAAGAATTCTGCAGATATCCATCACACTGG
CGGCCGCTCGAGCATGCATCTAGAGGGCCCTATTCTATAGTGTCACCTAAATGCTAGAGCTCGCTGATCA
GCCTCGACTGTGCCTTCTAGTTGCCAGCCATCTGTTGTTTGCCCCTCCCCCGTGCCTTCCTTGACCCTGG
AAGGTGCCACTCCCACTGTCCTTTCCTAATAAAATGAGGAAATTGCATCGCATTGTCTGAGTAGGTGTCA
TTCTATTCTGGGGGGTGGGGTGGGGCAGGACAGCAAGGGGGAGGATTGGGAAGACAATAGCAGGCATGCT
GGGGATGCGGTGGGCTCTATGGCTTCTGAGGCGGAAAGAACCAGCTGGGGCTCTAGGGGGTATCCCC
[124 nt withheld, positions 3288-3411]
C
[71 nt withheld, positions 3413-3483]
AGACCCCAAAAAACTTGATTA
[49 nt withheld, positions 3505-3553]
CCTTTGACGTTGGAGTCCACGTTCTTT
[37 nt withheld, positions 3581-3617]
ACCCTATCTCGGTCTATTCTTTTGATTTATAAGGGATTTTGCCGATTTCGGCCTATTGGTTAAAAAATGA
GCTGATTTAACAAAAATTTAACGCGAATTAATTCTGTGGAATGTGTGTCAGTTAGGGTGTGGAAAGTCCC
CAGGCTCCCCAGCAGGCAGAAGTATGCAAAGCATGCATCTCAATTAGTCAGCAACCAGGTGTGGAAAGTC
CCCAGGCTCCCCAGCAGGCAGAAGTATGCAAAGCATGCATCTCAATTAGTCAGCAACCATAGTCCCGCCC
CTAACTCCGCCCATCCCGCCCCTAACTCCGCCCAGTTCCGCCCATTCTCCGCCCCATGGCTGACTAATTT
TTTTTATTTATGCAGAGGCCGAGGCCGCCTCTGCCTCTGAGCTATTCCAGAAGTAGTGAGGAGGCTTTTT
TGGAGGCCTAGGCTTTTGCAAAAAGCTCCCGGGAGCTTGTATATCCATTTTCGGATCTGATCAAGAGACA
GGATGAGGATCGTTTCGCATGATTGAACAAGATGGATTGCACGCAGGTTCTCCGGCCGCTTGGGTGGAGA
GGCTATTCGGCTATGACTGGGCACAACAGACAATCGGCTGCTCTGATGCCGCCGTGTTCCGGCTGTCAGC
GCAGGGGCGCCCGGTTCTTTTTGTCAAGACCGACCTGTCCGGTGCCCTGAATGAACTGCAGGACGAGGCA
GCGCGGCTATCGTGGCTGGCCACGACGGGCGTTCCTTGCGCAGCTGTGCTCGACGTTGTCACTGAAGCGG
GAAGGGACTGGCTGCTATTGGGCGAAGTGCCGGGGCAGGATCTCCTGTCATCTCACCTTGCTCCTGCCGA
GAAAGTATCCATCATGGCTGATGCAATGCGGCGGCTGCATACGCTTGATCCGGCTACCTGCCCATTCGAC
CACCAAGCGAAACATCGCATCGAGCGAGCACGTACTCGGATGGAAGCCGGTCTTGTCGATCAGGATGATC
TGGACGAAGAGCATCAGGGGCTCGCGCCAGCCGAACTGTTCGCCAGGCTCAAGGCGCGCATGCCCGACGG
CGAGGATCTCGTCGTGACCCATGGCGATGCCTGCTTGCCGAATATCATGGTGGAAAATGGCCGCTTTTCT
GGATTCATCGACTGTGGCCGGCTGGGTGTGGCGGACCGCTATCAGGACATAGCGTTGGCTACCCGTGATA
TTGCTGAAGAGCTTGGCGGCGAATGGGCTGACCGCTTCCTCGTGCTTTACGGTATCGCCGCTCCCGATTC
GCAGCGCATCGCCTTCTATCGCCTTCTTGACGAGTTCTTCTGAGCGGGACTCTGGGGTTCGAAATGACCG
ACCAAGCGACGCCCAACCTGCCATCACGAGATTTCGATTCCACCGCCGCCTTCTATGAAAGGTTGGGCTT
CGGAATCGTTTTCCGGGACGCCGGCTGGATGATCCTCCAGCGCGGGGATCTCATGCTGGAGTTCTTCGCC
CACCCCAACTTGTTTATTGCAGCTTATAATGGTTACAAATAAAGCAATAGCATCACAAATTTCACAAATA
AAGCATTTTTTTCACTGCATTCTAGTTGTGGTTTGTCCAAACTCATCAATGTATCTTATCATGTCTGTAT
ACCGTCGACCTCTAGCTAGAGCTTGGCGTAATCATGGTCATAGCTGTTTCCTGTGTGAAATTGTTATCCG
CTCACAATTCCACACAACATACGAGCCGGAAGCATAAAGTGTAAAGCCTGGGGTGCCTAATGAGTGAGCT
AACTCACATTAATTGCGTTGCGCTCACTGCCCGCTTTCCAGTCGGGAAACCTGTCGTGCCAGCTGCATTA
ATGAATCGGCCAACGCGCGGGGAGAGGCGGTTTGCGTATTGGGCGCTCTTCCGCTTCCTCGCTCACTGAC
TCGCTGCGCTCGGTCGTTCGGCTGCGGCGAGCGGTATCAGCTCACTCAAAGGCGGTAATACGGTTATCCA
CAGAATCAGGGGATAACGCAGGAAAGAACATGTGAGCAAAAGGCCAGCAAAAGGCCAGGAACCGTAAAAA
GGCCGCGTTGCTGGCGTTTTTCCATAGGCTCCGCCCCCCTGACGAGCATCACAAAAATCGACGCTCAAGT
CAGAGGTGGCGAAACCCGACAGGACTATAAAGATACCAGGCGTTTCCCCCTGGAAGCTCCCTCGTGCGCT
CTCCTGTTCCGACCCTGCCGCTTACCGGATACCTGTCCGCCTTTCTCCCTTCGGGAAGCGTGGCGCTTTC
TCATAGCTCACGCTGTAGGTATCTCAGTTCGGTGTAGGTCGTTCGCTCCAAGCTGGGCTGTGTGCACGAA
CCCCCCGTTCAGCCCGACCGCTGCGCCTTATCCGGTAACTATCGTCTTGAGTCCAACCCGGTAAGACACG
ACTTATCGCCACTGGCAGCAGCCACTGGTAACAGGATTAGCAGAGCGAGGTATGTAGGCGGTGCTACAGA
GTTCTTGAAGTGGTGGCCTAACTACGGCTACACTAGAAGAACAGTATTTGGTATCTGCGCTCTGCTGAAG
CCAGTTACCTTCGGAAAAAGAGTTGGTAGCTCTTGATCCGGCAAACAAACCACCGCTGGTAGCGGTGGTT
TTTTTGTTTGCAAGCAGCAGATTACGCGCAGAAAAAAAGGATCTCAAGAAGATCCTTTGATCTTTTCTAC
GGGGTCTGACGCTCAGTGGAACGAAAACTCACGTTAAGGGATTTTGGTCATGAGATTATCAAAAAGGATC
TTCACCTAGATCCTTTTAAATTAAAAATGAAGTTTTAAATCAATCTAAAGTATATATGAGTAAACTTGGT
CTGACAGTTACCAATGCTTAATCAGTGAGGCACCTATCTCAGCGATCTGTCTATTTCGTTCATCCATAGT
TGCCTGACTCCCCGTCGTGTAGATAACTACGATACGGGAGGGCTTACCATCTGGCCCCAGTGCTGCAATG
ATACCGCGAGACCCACGCTCACCGGCTCCAGATTTATCAGCAATAAACCAGCCAGCCGGAAGGGCCGAGC
GCAGAAGTGGTCCTGCAACTTTATCCGCCTCCATCCAGTCTATTAATTGTTGCCGGGAAGCTAGAGTAAG
TAGTTCGCCAGTTAATAGTTTGCGCAACGTTGTTGCCATTGCTACAGGCATCGTGGTGTCACGCTCGTCG
TTTGGTATGGCTTCATTCAGCTCCGGTTCCCAACGATCAAGGCGAGTTACATGATCCCCCATGTTGTGCA
AAAAAGCGGTTAGCTCCTTCGGTCCTCCGATCGTTGTCAGAAGTAAGTTGGCCGCAGTGTTATCACTCAT
GGTTATGGCAGCACTGCATAATTCTCTTACTGTCATGCCATCCGTAAGATGCTTTTCTGTGACTGGTGAG
TACTCAACCAAGTCATTCTGAGAATAGTGTATGCGGCGACCGAGTTGCTCTTGCCCGGCGTCAATACGGG
ATAATACCGCGCCACATAGCAGAACTTTAAAAGTGCTCATCATTGGAAAACGTTCTTCGGGGCGAAAACT
CTCAAGGATCTTACCGCTGTTGAGATCCAGTTCGATGTAACCCACTCGTGCACCCAACTGATCTTCAGCA
TCTTTTACTTTCACCAGCGTTTCTGGGTGAGCAAAAACAGGAAGGCAAAATGCCGCAAAAAAGGGAATAA
GGGCGACACGGAAATGTTGAATACTCATACTCTTCCTTTTTCAATATTATTGAAGCATTTATCAGGGTTA
TTGTCTCATGAGCGGATACATATTTGAATGTATTTAGAAAAATAAACAAATAGGGGTTCCGCGCACATTT
CCCCGAAAAGTGCCACCTGACGTC
